Addgene plasmid #86476: pCAM36
Purpose: Expresses 6His-p9
Depositing lab: Pamela Silver. Depositing organization: Harvard Medical School. Publication: Synthetic Lipid-Containing Scaffolds Enhance Production by Colocalizing Enzymes. Myhrvold C, Polka JK, Silver PA. ACS Synth Biol. 2016 Aug 3. 10.1021/acssynbio.6b00141 PubMed 27487319.
Backbone
  Vector backbone: CDF-Duet
  Backbone manufacturer: Novagen
  Modifications to backbone: tet repressor and promoter have been cloned to replace the t7 promoter.
  Vector type: Bacterial Expression, Synthetic Biology
Growth in bacteria
  Bacterial resistance: Spectinomycin, 50 μg/mL
  Growth temperature: 37°C
  Growth strain: DH5alpha
  Copy number: Low Copy
Gene/Insert
  Gene/Insert name: 6His-p9
  Species: Bacteriophage phi6
  Promoter: pTet
  Tag / fusion protein: 6His (N terminal on insert)
  Cloning method: Gibson Cloning
  Sequencing primers: 5′ CATAATTGTTGCAATGAAACGCGGTG; 3′ CAGCCAAGCTTGCATGCC
Terms and licenses: Academic/Nonprofit Terms; Industry Terms: Not Available to Industry
How to cite: pCAM36 was a gift from Pamela Silver (Addgene plasmid # 86476 ; http://n2t.net/addgene:86476 ; RRID:Addgene_86476)
