[The description below was written by a language model from this plasmid's Addgene catalogue record and pLannotate feature annotations shown in this document.]
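Description:
pCAM36 is a bacterial expression plasmid built on the Novagen CDF-Duet backbone, in which the original T7 promoter has been replaced by a tet repressor gene and a Tet-controlled promoter. At about 3.1 kb, it replicates in E. coli from the CloDF13 (CDF) origin. This origin is compatible with other common plasmid origins, so the construct can be maintained alongside additional plasmids in the same cell. The record lists it as low copy. Selection is by spectinomycin, conferred by the aadA (SmR) aminoglycoside adenylyltransferase gene, which the feature table places directly downstream of an AmpR (bla) promoter.

The payload is the P9 protein of Pseudomonas bacteriophage phi6, annotated as essential for phage membrane formation, carrying an N-terminal 6His tag. The annotation software labels the tag as a fragment of a 9xHis tag, which is consistent with a shorter histidine run. Expression is driven by pTet: a tet operator lies just upstream, followed by a bacteriophage T7 gene 10 ribosome binding site and then the tagged coding sequence. A short hit called "H1-2O2 promoter" in this region probably reflects shared tet operator sequence rather than a genuine human promoter. TetR is encoded on the opposite strand, with a lac promoter and CAP binding site annotated upstream of it. It represses the promoter until a tetracycline-class inducer releases it from the operator.

The associated publication concerns synthetic lipid-containing scaffolds that improve production by colocalizing enzymes. This suggests the plasmid supplies inducible, affinity-tagged P9 as a membrane-forming scaffold component in synthetic biology work, probably alongside compatible plasmids.
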