Features (pLannotate 1.2.2; 11 found; start..end, strand, type, name):
     11..29      +  protein_bind   tet operator: tetO; bacterial operator O2 for the tetR and tetA genes tetracycline repressor TetR
     35..54      +  promoter       H1-2O2 promoter (fragment): doxycycline-inducible variant of the human H1 RNA promoter (Henriksen et al., 2007)
     88..110     +  RBS            RBS: efficient ribosome binding site from bacteriophage T7 gene 10 (Olins and Rangwala, 1989)
    129..145     +  CDS            9xHis (fragment): 9xHis affinity tag
    147..413     +  CDS            P9: P9_BPPH6 - Protein predicted: Swiss-Prot protein existence level 4. Essential for membrane formation. From Pseudomonas phage phi6 (Bacteriophage phi-6).
    588..1379    -  CDS            SmR: aminoglycoside adenylyltransferase (Murphy, 1985); aadA; confers resistance to spectinomycin and streptomycin
   1380..1471    -  promoter       AmpR promoter: bla
   1519..2257    -  rep_origin     CloDF13 ori: Plasmids containing the CloDF13 (CDF) origin of replication can be propagated in E. coli cells that contain additional plasmids with compatible origins.
   2300..2920    -  CDS            tetR: TETR2_ECOLX - Experimental evidence at protein level: Swiss-Prot protein existence level 1. TetR is the repressor of the tetracycline resistance element; its N-terminal region forms a helix-turn-helix structure and binds DNA. Binding of tetracycline to TetR reduces the repressor affinity for the tetracycline resistance gene (tetA) promoter operator sites. From Escherichia coli.
   2991..3021    -  promoter       lac promoter: promoter for the E. coli lac operon
   3036..3057    -  protein_bind   CAP binding site: CAP binding activates transcription in the presence of cAMP. E. coli catabolite activator protein
>Addgene plasmid #86476 | pCAM36 | addgene full sequence | sequence record 173196 | Addgene NGS Result
CGATGCCAATTCCCTATCAGTGATAGAGATTGACATCCCTATCAGTGATAGAGATACTGAGCACGGATCT
GCCCCTCTAGAAATAATTTTGTTTAACTTTAAGAAGGAGATATACCATGCGTGGTTCTCACCACCACCAC
CACCATCCATTTCCTCTGGTAAAGCAAGACCCAACCTCGAAGGCTTTCACTGAAGCCAGTGAACGCTCCA
CCGGCACCCAGATCCTGGACGTCGTCAAGGCCCCTATCGGCCTGTTCGGCGACGATGCCAAACACGAGTT
CGTGACCCGTCAGGAACAAGCCGTCTCCGTCGTCAGCTGGGCAGTTGCTGCCGGTCTGATCGGCGAGCTG
ATCGGCTACCGTGGTGCGCGTTCGGGTCGCAAAGCGATCCTGGCCAACATCCCTTTTCTGGCCTAAATGA
GTGAGAATTCCATATGCTGCAGAGAAGCTTGCGGCCGCCTCGAGGGTACCTCGACCGGTAAACCAGCAAT
AGACATAAGCGGCTATTTAACGACCCTGCCCTGAACCGACGACCGGGTCATCGTGGCCGGATCTTGCGGC
CCCTCGGCTTGAACGAATTGTTAGACATTATTTGCCGACTACCTTGGTGATCTCGCCTTTCACGTAGTGG
ACAAATTCTTCCAACTGATCTGCGCGCGAGGCCAAGCGATCTTCTTCTTGTCCAAGATAAGCCTGTCTAG
CTTCAAGTATGACGGGCTGATACTGGGCCGGCAGGCGCTCCATTGCCCAGTCGGCAGCGACATCCTTCGG
CGCGATTTTGCCGGTTACTGCGCTGTACCAAATGCGGGACAACGTAAGCACTACATTTCGCTCATCGCCA
GCCCAGTCGGGCGGCGAGTTCCATAGCGTTAAGGTTTCATTTAGCGCCTCAAATAGATCCTGTTCAGGAA
CCGGATCAAAGAGTTCCTCCGCCGCTGGACCTACCAAGGCAACGCTATGTTCTCTTGCTTTTGTCAGCAA
GATAGCCAGATCAATGTCGATCGTGGCTGGCTCGAAGATACCTGCAAGAATGTCATTGCGCTGCCATTCT
CCAAATTGCAGTTCGCGCTTAGCTGGATAACGCCACGGAATGATGTCGTCGTGCACAACAATGGTGACTT
CTACAGCGCGGAGAATCTCGCTCTCTCCAGGGGAAGCCGAAGTTTCCAAAAGGTCGTTGATCAAAGCTCG
CCGCGTTGTTTCATCAAGCCTTACGGTCACCGTAACCAGCAAATCAATATCACTGTGTGGCTTCAGGCCG
CCATCCACTGCGGAGCCGTACAAATGTACGGCCAGCAACGTCGGTTCGAGATGGCGCTCGATGACGCCAA
CTACCTCTGATAGTTGAGTCGATACTTCGGCGATCACCGCTTCCCTCATACTCTTCCTTTTTCAATATTA
TTGAAGCATTTATCAGGGTTATTGTCTCATGAGCGGATACATATTTGAATGTATTTAGAAAAATAAACAA
ATAGCTAGCTCACTCGGTCGCTACGCTCCGGGCGTGAGACTGCGGCGGGCGCTGCGGACACATACAAAGT
TACCCACAGATTCCGTGGATAAGCAGGGGACTAACATGTGAGGCAAAACAGCAGGGCCGCGCCGGTGGCG
TTTTTCCATAGGCTCCGCCCTCCTGCCAGAGTTCACATAAACAGACGCTTTTCCGGTGCATCTGTGGGAG
CCGTGAGGCTCAACCATGAATCTGACAGTACGGGCGAAACCCGACAGGACTTAAAGATCCCCACCGTTTC
CGGCGGGTCGCTCCCTCTTGCGCTCTCCTGTTCCGACCCTGCCGTTTACCGGATACCTGTTCCGCCTTTC
TCCCTTACGGGAAGTGTGGCGCTTTCTCATAGCTCACACACTGGTATCTCGGCTCGGTGTAGGTCGTTCG
CTCCAAGCTGGGCTGTAAGCAAGAACTCCCCGTTCAGCCCGACTGCTGCGCCTTATCCGGTAACTGTTCA
CTTGAGTCCAACCCGGAAAAGCACGGTAAAACGCCACTGGCAGCAGCCATTGGTAACTGGGAGTTCGCAG
AGGATTTGTTTAGCTAAACACGCGGTTGCTCTTGAAGTGTGCGCCAAAGTCCGGCTACACTGGAAGGACA
GATTTGGTTGCTGTGCTCTGCGAAAGCCAGTTACCACGGTTAAGCAGTTCCCCAACTGACTTAACCTTCG
ATCAAACCACCTCCCCAGGTGGTTTTTTCGTTTACAGGGCAAAAGATTACGCGCAGAAAAAAAGGATCTC
AAGAAGATCCTTTGATCTTTTCTACTGAACCGCTCTAGCAAAAGGTTATGCTGCTTTTAAGACCCACTTT
CACATTTAAGTTGTTTTTCTAATCCGCAAATGATCAATTCAAGGCCGAATAAGAAGGCTGGCTCTGCACC
TTGGTGATCAAATAATTCGATAGCTTGTCGTAATAATGGCGGCATACTATCAGTAGTAGGTGTTTCCCTT
TCTTCTTTAGCGACTTGATGCTCTTGATCTTCCAATACGCAACCTAAAGTAAAATGCCCCACAGCGCTGA
GTGCATATAATGCATTCTCTAGTGAAAAACCTTGTTGGCATAAAAAGGCTAATTGATTTTCGAGAGTTTC
ATACTGTTTTTCTGTAGGCCGTGTACCTAAATGTACTTTTGCTCCATCGCGATGACTTAGTAAAGCACAT
CTAAAACTTTTAGCGTTATTACGTAAAAAATCTTGCCAGCTTTCCCCTTCTAAAGGGCAAAAGTGAGTAT
GGTGCCTATCTAACATCTCAATGGCTAAGGCGTCGAGCAAAGCCCGCTTATTTTTTACATGCCAATACAA
TGTAGGCTGCTCTACACCTAGCTTCTGGGCGAGTTTACGGGTTGTTAAACCTTCGATTCCGACCTCATTA
AGCAGCTCTAATGCGCTGTTAATCACTTTACTTTTATCTAATCTGGACATTCGGGGTCTCTCCCTGGTAG
CTTGGCGTAATCATGGTCATAGCTGTTTCCTGTGTGAGTTAACTTCCACACAACATACGAGCCGGAAGCA
TAAAGTGTAAAGCCTGGGGTGCCTAATGAGTGAGCTAACTCACATTAATTGCGTTGCGCTCACTGCCCGC
TTTCCTCGTCAAGA
